>Addgene plasmid #88442 | pDONR223-ZNF331 | addgene full sequence | sequence record 363364 | Addgene NGS Result
CAAATAATGATTTTATTTTGACTGATAGTGACCTGTTCGTTGCAACAAATTGATGAGCAATGCTTTTTTA
TAATGCCAACTTTGTACAAAAAAGTTGGCATGGCCCAGGGTTTGGTGACGTTCGCCGACGTAGCCATAGA
CTTTTCTCAGGAGGAGTGGGCCTGTCTGAACTCTGCTCAGAGGGACCTGTACTGGGACGTGATGCTGGAG
AACTACAGTAACTTGGTCTCACTGGATTTGGAGTCAGCATATGAAAATAAGAGTTTACCTACAAAAAAAA
ACATTCATGAAATAAGGGCTTCCAAAAGGAATTCAGATAGAAGAAGTAAATCCCTTGGCCGTAACTGGAT
ATGTGAAGGTACGCTTGAAAGACCACAGCGCTCCAGAGGGAGGTATGTCAATCAGATGATCATCAATTAT
GTCAAAAGGCCTGCTACTAGAGAAGGCACCCCTCCTAGAACACATCAGAGACATCATAAGGAGAATTCCT
TTGAATGTAAGGACTGTGGGAAGGCCTTTAGTCGTGGCTATCAACTTAGTCAACATCAGAAAATCCATAC
TGGTGAGAAACCTTATGAATGTAAAGAATGTAAGAAGGCCTTCCGTTGGGGCAATCAGCTTACTCAACAT
CAAAAAATTCATACTGGGGAGAAGCCCTACGAATGTAAAGACTGTGGGAAGGCTTTTCGATGGGGCTCAA
GCCTCGTTATTCATAAGAGGATTCATACTGGTGAAAAACCCTATGAATGTAAAGACTGTGGAAAGGCCTT
TCGGCGTGGTGATGAGCTCACTCAGCACCAGAGATTCCACACTGGGGAGAAAGACTACGAATGCAAAGAC
TGTGGGAAGACCTTTAGCCGTGTGTATAAACTTATTCAGCACAAGAGAATTCATAGTGGGGAGAAGCCTT
ACGAGTGTAAAGACTGTGGGAAGGCTTTTATTTGTGGTTCAAGCCTCATTCAGCATAAAAGAATTCACAC
AGGTGAGAAACCCTATGAATGTCAAGAATGTGGGAAGGCCTTTACTCGAGTCAATTACCTTACTCAGCAT
CAGAAGATCCACACCGGTGAGAAGCCTCACGAATGTAAGGAGTGTGGGAAGGCCTTTCGCTGGGGTTCGA
GCCTCGTTAAGCACGAGAGGATACATACGGGCGAGAAGCCGTACAAGTGCACAGAATGTGGGAAGGCCTT
CAATTGTGGCTATCACCTCACTCAGCACGAGAGAATCCACACAGGCGAAACCCCGTATAAATGTAAGGAG
TGTGGGAAGGCTTTCATTTATGGATCGAGCCTCGTGAAACATGAGAGAATTCATACCGGGGTGAAACCCT
ATGGGTGTACAGAATGTGGGAAGAGCTTTAGTCACGGCCATCAGCTTACACAACATCAGAAAACGCACAG
TGGGGCGAAATCCTACGAATGTAAGGAGTGCGGGAAGGCATGTAACCACCTAAACCATCTCCGAGAACAT
CAGAGGATCCACAACAGTTGCCCAACTTTCTTGTACAAAGTTGGCATTATAAGAAAGCATTGCTTATCAA
TTTGTTGCAACGAACAGGTCACTATCAGTCAAAATAAAATCATTATTTGCCATCCAGCTGATATCCCCTA
TAGTGAGTCGTATTACATGGTCATAGCTGTTTCCTGGCAGCTCTGGCCCGTGTCTCAAAATCTCTGATGT
TACATTGCACAAGATAAAAATATATCATCATGCCTCCTCTAGACCAGCCAGGACAGAAATGCCTCGACTT
CGCTGCTACCCAAGGTTGCCGGGTGACGCACACCGTGGAAACGGATGAAGGCACGAACCCAGTGGACATA
AGCCTGTTCGGTTCGTAAGCTGTAATGCAAGTAGCGTATGCGCTCACGCAACTGGTCCAGAACCTTGACC
GAACGCAGCGGTGGTAACGGCGCAGTGGCGGTTTTCATGGCTTGTTATGACTGTTTTTTTGGGGTACAGT
CTATGCCTCGGGCATCCAAGCAGCAAGCGCGTTACGCCGTGGGTCGATGTTTGATGTTATGGAGCAGCAA
CGATGTTACGCAGCAGGGCAGTCGCCCTAAAACAAAGTTAAACATTATGAGGGAAGCGGTGATCGCCGAA
GTATCGACTCAACTATCAGAGGTAGTTGGCGTCATCGAGCGCCATCTCGAACCGACGTTGCTGGCCGTAC
ATTTGTACGGCTCCGCAGTGGATGGCGGCCTGAAGCCACACAGTGATATTGATTTGCTGGTTACGGTGAC
CGTAAGGCTTGATGAAACAACGCGGCGAGCTTTGATCAACGACCTTTTGGAAACTTCGGCTTCCCCTGGA
GAGAGCGAGATTCTCCGCGCTGTAGAAGTCACCATTGTTGTGCACGACGACATCATTCCGTGGCGTTATC
CAGCTAAGCGCGAACTGCAATTTGGAGAATGGCAGCGCAATGACATTCTTGCAGGTATCTTCGAGCCAGC
CACGATCGACATTGATCTGGCTATCTTGCTGACAAAAGCAAGAGAACATAGCGTTGCCTTGGTAGGTCCA
GCGGCGGAGGAACTCTTTGATCCGGTTCCTGAACAGGATCTATTTGAGGCGCTAAATGAAACCTTAACGC
TATGGAACTCGCCGCCCGACTGGGCTGGCGATGAGCGAAATGTAGTGCTTACGTTGTCCCGCATTTGGTA
CAGCGCAGTAACCGGCAAAATCGCGCCGAAGGATGTCGCTGCCGACTGGGCAATGGAGCGCCTGCCGGCC
CAGTATCAGCCCGTCATACTTGAAGCTAGACAGGCTTATCTTGGACAAGAAGAAGATCGCTTGGCCTCGC
GCGCAGATCAGTTGGAAGAATTTGTCCACTACGTGAAAGGCGAGATCACCAAGGTAGTCGGCAAATAACC
CTCGAGCCACCCATGACCAAAATCCCTTAACGTGAGTTACGCGTCGTTCCACTGAGCGTCAGACCCCGTA
GAAAAGATCAAAGGATCTTCTTGAGATCCTTTTTTTCTGCGCGTAATCTGCTGCTTGCAAACAAAAAAAC
CACCGCTACCAGCGGTGGTTTGTTTGCCGGATCAAGAGCTACCAACTCTTTTTCCGAAGGTAACTGGCTT
CAGCAGAGCGCAGATACCAAATACTGTTCTTCTAGTGTAGCCGTAGTTAGGCCACCACTTCAAGAACTCT
GTAGCACCGCCTACATACCTCGCTCTGCTAATCCTGTTACCAGTGGCTGCTGCCAGTGGCGATAAGTCGT
GTCTTACCGGGTTGGACTCAAGACGATAGTTACCGGATAAGGCGCAGCGGTCGGGCTGAACGGGGGGTTC
GTGCACACAGCCCAGCTTGGAGCGAACGACCTACACCGAACTGAGATACCTACAGCGTGAGCTATGAGAA
AGCGCCACGCTTCCCGAAGGGAGAAAGGCGGACAGGTATCCGGTAAGCGGCAGGGTCGGAACAGGAGAGC
GCACGAGGGAGCTTCCAGGGGGAAACGCCTGGTATCTTTATAGTCCTGTCGGGTTTCGCCACCTCTGACT
TGAGCGTCGATTTTTGTGATGCTCGTCAGGGGGGCGGAGCCTATGGAAAAACGCCAGCAACGCGGCCTTT
TTACGGTTCCTGGCCTTTTGCTGGCCTTTTGCTCACATGTTCTTTCCTGCGTTATCCCCTGATTCTGTGG
ATAACCGTATTACCGCCTTTGAGTGAGCTGATACCGCTCGCCGCAGCCGAACGACCGAGCGCAGCGAGTC
AGTGAGCGAGGAAGCGGAAGAGCGCCCAATACGCAAACCGCCTCTCCCCGCGCGTTGGCCGATTCATTAA
TGCAGCTGGCACGACAGGTTTCCCGACTGGAAAGCGGGCAGTGAGCGCAACGCAATTAATACGCGTACCG
CTAGCCAGGAAGAGTTTGTAGAAACGCAAAAAGGCCATCCGTCAGGATGGCCTTCTGCTTAGTTTGATGC
CTGGCAGTTTATGGCGGGCGTCCTGCCCGCCACCCTCCGGGCCGTTGCTTCACAACGTTCAAATCCGCTC
CCGGCGGATTTGTCCTACTCAGGAGAGCGTTCACCGACAAACAACAGATAAAACGAAAGGCCCAGTCTTC
CGACTGAGCCTTTCGTTTTATTTGATGCCTGGCAGTTCCCTACTCTCGCGTTAACGCTAGCATGGATGTT
TTCCCAGTCACGACGTTGTAAAACGACGGCCAGTCTTAAGCTCGGGCCC
Features (pLannotate 1.2.2; 13 found; start..end, strand, type, name):
      2..97      +  protein_bind   attL3: mutant version of attL; recombination site for the Gateway® LR reaction LR Clonase™
    100..564     +  CDS            ZNF331 (fragment): ZN331_HUMAN - Also known as RITA, ZNF361, ZNF463. Experimental evidence at protein level: Swiss-Prot protein existence level 1. May be involved in transcriptional regulation. May play a role in spermatogenesis. From Homo sapiens (Human).
    724..740     +  CDS            CCR5TC (fragment): zinc-finger domain from the CCR5-224 (+) zinc-finger nuclease that recognizes the left half-site target sequence in the human CCR5 gene (Perez et al., 2008; Gross et al., 2013)
   1491..1589    -  protein_bind   attL2: mutant version of attL; recombination site for the Gateway® LR reaction LR Clonase™
   1607..1625    -  promoter       T7 promoter: promoter for bacteriophage T7 RNA polymerase
   1815..1838    +  promoter       Pc promoter (fragment): intI1 (promoter lies within the coding sequence); class 1 integron promoter
   2014..2070    +  CDS            GmR (fragment): gentamycin acetyltransferase; aacC1; confers resistance to gentamycin
   2077..2868    +  CDS            SmR: aminoglycoside adenylyltransferase (Murphy, 1985); aadA; confers resistance to spectinomycin and streptomycin
   2961..3549    +  rep_origin     ori: high-copy-number ColE1/pMB1/pBR322/pUC origin of replication
   3732..3824    +  CDS            lacI (fragment): lac repressor; lacI; The lac repressor binds to the lac operator to inhibit transcription in E. coli. This inhibition can be relieved by adding lactose or isopropyl-β-D-thiogalactopyranoside (IPTG).
   3879..3906    -  terminator     rrnB T2 terminator: transcription terminator T2 from the E. coli rrnB gene
   4038..4081    +  terminator     rrnB T1 terminator: Escherichia coli rrnB; transcription terminator T1 from the E. coli rrnB gene
   4128..4164    -  CDS            lacZα (fragment): LacZα fragment of β-galactosidase; lacZ fragment
