[The description below was written by a language model from this plasmid's Addgene catalogue record and pLannotate feature annotations shown in this document.]
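Description:
pDONR223-ZNF331 is a Gateway entry-type clone built on the Invitrogen pDONR223 donor backbone, carrying the open reading frame of the human zinc-finger transcription factor ZNF331 (also known as RITA, ZNF361 or ZNF463). It belongs to the ORFeome-derived subset of the Human TFome Collection, a library of human transcription factor ORFs assembled for cell fate engineering. The plasmid is maintained in E. coli at high copy through a ColE1/pUC-type origin and selected with spectinomycin via the aadA (SmR) aminoglycoside adenylyltransferase gene, which sits downstream of a class 1 integron Pc promoter fragment and a short remnant of a gentamicin resistance gene.

The roughly 1.4 kb insert lies between two attL recombination sites, so it can be moved by an LR Clonase reaction into any compatible Gateway destination vector. The automated annotation labels the upstream site attL3 and the downstream one attL2, and it matches only the first part of the insert to ZNF331; a tiny hit to an engineered zinc-finger domain further in most likely reflects the repetitive zinc-finger nature of the coding sequence rather than a separate element. The last nucleotide of the stop codon has been removed, leaving the ORF open at its 3' end so that destination vectors can add C-terminal tags or fusion partners in frame. The donor vector has no promoter positioned to express the ORF in mammalian cells; a T7 promoter lies just outside attL2, and rrnB T1 and T2 terminators insulate the cloning region from backbone transcription. Small lacI and lacZα fragments are backbone remnants. The construct serves as a sequence-verified source clone for generating ZNF331 expression vectors.
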