Addgene plasmid #88442: pDONR223-ZNF331
Purpose: Donor Vector containing ZNF331 transcription factor, part of the Human TFome Collection
Depositing lab: Marc Vidal. Depositing organization: Dana-Farber Cancer Institute. Publication: A comprehensive library of human transcription factors for cell fate engineering. Ng AHM, Khoshakhlagh P, Rojo Arias JE, Pasquini G, Wang K, Swiersy A, Shipman SL, Appleton E, Kiaee K, Kohman RE, Vernet A, Dysart M, Leeper K, Saylor W, Huang JY, Graveline A, Taipale J, Hill DE, Vidal M, Melero-Martin JM, Busskamp V, Church GM. Nat Biotechnol. 2021 Apr;39(4):510-519. doi: 10.1038/s41587-020-0742-6. Epub 2020 Nov 30. PubMed 33257861.
Backbone
  Vector backbone: pDONR223
  Backbone manufacturer: Invitrogen
  Backbone size w/o insert (bp): 3000
  Vector type: Gateway Donor Vector
Growth in bacteria
  Bacterial resistance: Spectinomycin, 50 μg/mL
  Growth temperature: 37°C
  Growth strain: DH5alpha
  Copy number: High Copy
Gene/Insert
  Gene/Insert name: ZNF331
  Species: H. sapiens (human)
  Insert size (bp): 1392
  Mutation: Last nucleotide of stop codon removed to allow for Gateway C-terminal fusions
  Entrez Gene: ZNF331 (a.k.a. RITA, ZNF361, ZNF463)
  Cloning method: Gateway Cloning
  Sequencing primers: 5′ M13F(-21); 3′ M13R
Terms and licenses: Academic/Nonprofit Terms; Industry Terms: Not Available to Industry
Depositor comments: Represents the ORFeome subset of the TFome
How to cite: pDONR223-ZNF331 was a gift from Marc Vidal (Addgene plasmid # 88442 ; http://n2t.net/addgene:88442 ; RRID:Addgene_88442)
